>Addgene plasmid #102839 | pBW_0007 | addgene full sequence | sequence record 200228 | Addgene NGS Result
GTCGACGATCGTCAACGTTCACTTCTAAAGAAATAGCGCCACTCAGCTTCCTCAGCGGCTTTATCCAGCG
ATTTCCTATTATGTCGGCATAGTTCTCAAGATCGACAGCCTGTCACGGTTAAGCGAGAAATGAATAAGAA
GGCTGATAATTCGGATCTCTGCGAGGGAGATGATATTTGATCACAGGCAGCAACGCTCTGTCATCGTTAC
AATCAACATGCTACCCTCCGCGAGATCATCCGTGTTTCAAACCCGGCAGCTTAGTTGCCGTTCTTCCGAA
TAGCATCGGTAACATGAGCAAAGTCTGCCGCCTTACAACGGCTCTCCCGCTGACGCCGTCCCGGACTGAT
GGGCTGCCTGTATCGAGTGGTGATTTTGTGCCGAGCTGCCGGTCGGGGAGCTGTTGGCTGGCTGGTGGCA
GGATATATTGTGGTGTAAACAAATTGACGCTTAGACAACTTAATAACACATTGCGGACGTTTTTAATGTA
CTGAATTCCAATCCCACAAAAATCTGAGCTTAACAGCACAGTTGCTCCTCTCAGAGCAGAATCGGGTATT
CAACACCCTCATATCAACTACTACGTTGTGTATAACGGTCCACATGCCGGTATATACGATGACTGGGGTT
GTACAAAGGCGGCAACAAACGGCGTTCCCGGAGTTGCACACAAGAAATTTGCCACTATTACAGAGGCAAG
AGCAGCAGCTGACGCGTACACAACAAGTCAGCAAACAGACAGGTTGAACTTCATCCCCAAAGGAGAAGCT
CAACTCAAGCCCAAGAGCTTTGCTAAGGCCCTAACAAGCCCACCAAAGCAAAAAGCCCACTGGCTCACGC
TAGGAACCAAAAGGCCCAGCAGTGATCCAGCCCCAAAAGAGATCTCCTTTGCCCCGGAGATTACAATGGA
CGATTTCCTCTATCTTTACGATCTAGGAAGGAAGTTCGAAGGTGAAGGTGACGACACTATGTTCACCACT
GATAATGAGAAGGTTAGCCTCTTCAATTTCAGAAAGAATGCTGACCCACAGATGGTTAGAGAGGCCTACG
CAGCAGGTCTCATCAAGACGATCTACCCGAGTAACAATCTCCAGGAGATCAAATACCTTCCCAAGAAGGT
TAAAGATGCAGTCAAAAGATTCAGGACTAATTGCATCAAGAACACAGAGAAAGACATATTTCTCAAGATC
AGAAGTACTATTCCAGTATGGACGATTCAAGGCTTGCTTCATAAACCAAGGCAAGTAATAGAGATTGGAG
TCTCTAAAAAGGTAGTTCCTACTGAATCTAAGGCCATGCATGGAGTCTAAGATTCAAATCGAGGATCTAA
CAGAACTCGCCGTGAAGACTGGCGAACAGTTCATACAGAGTCTTTTACGACTCAATGACAAGAAGAAAAT
CTTCGTCAACATGGTGGAGCACGACACTCTGGTCTACTCCAAAAATGTCAAAGATACAGTCTCAGAAGAC
CAAAGGGCTATTGAGACTTTTCAACAAAGGATAATTTCGGGAAACCTCCTCGGATTCCATTGCCCAGCTA
TCTGTCACTTCATCGAAAGGACAGTAGAAAAGGAAGGTGGCTCCTACAAATGCCATCATTGCGATAAAGG
AAAGGCTATCATTCAAGATCTCTCTGCCGACAGTGGTCCCAAAGATGGACCCCCACCCACGAGGAGCATC
GTGGAAAAAGAAGACGTTCCAACCACGTCTTCAAAGCAAGTGGATTGATGTGACATCTCCACTGACGTAA
GGGATGACGCACAATCCCACTATCCTTCGCAAGACCCTTCCTCTATATAAGGAAGTTCATTTCATTTGGA
GAGGACACGCTCGAGTATAAGAGCTCTATTTTTACAACAATTACCAACAACAACAAACAACAAACAACAT
TACAATTACTATTTACAATTACCATGAGCCCAGAACGACGCCCGGCCGACATCCGCCGTGCCACCGAGGC
GGACATGCCGGCGGTCTGCACCATCGTCAACCACTACATCGAGACAAGCACGGTCAACTTCCGTACCGAG
CCGCAGGAACCGCAGGAGTGGACGGACGACCTCGTCCGTCTGCGGGAGCGCTATCCCTGGCTCGTCGCCG
AGGTGGACGGCGAGGTCGCCGGCATCGCCTACGCGGGCCCCTGGAAGGCACGCAACGCCTACGACTGGAC
GGCCGAGTCAACCGTGTACGTCTCCCCCCGCCACCAGCGGACGGGACTGGGCTCCACGCTCTACACCCAC
CTGCTGAAGTCCCTGGAGGCACAGGGCTTCAAGAGCGTGGTCGCTGTCATCGGGCTGCCCAACGACCCGA
GCGTGCGCATGCACGAGGCGCTCGGATATGCCCCCCGCGGCATGCTGCGGGCGGCCGGCTTCAAGCACGG
GAACTGGCATGACGTGGGTTTCTGGCAGCTGGACTTCAGCCTGCCGGTACCGCCCCGTCCGGTCCTGCCC
GTCACCGAGATTTGATGACCCGGGGGATCCTAGAGTCCTGCTTTAATGAGATATGCGAGACGCCTATGAT
CGCATGATATTTGCTTTCAATTCTGTTGTGCACGTTGTAAAAAACCTGAGCATGTGTAGCTCAGATCCTT
ACCGCCGGTTTCGGTTCATTCTAATGAATATATCACCCGTTACTATCGTATTTTTATGAATAATATTCTC
CGTTCAATTTACTGATTGTACCCTACTACTTATATGTACAATATTAAAATGAAAACAATATATTGTGCTG
AATAGGTTTATAGCGACATCTATGATAGAGCGCCACAATAACAAACAATTGCGTTTTATTATTACAAATC
CAATTTTAAAAAAAGCGGCAGAACCGGTCAAACCTAAAAGACTGATTACATAAATCTTATTCAAATTTCA
AAAGTGCCCCAGGGGCTAGTATCTACGACACACCGAGCGGCGAACTAATAACGCTCACTGAAGGGAACTC
CGGTTCCCCGCCGGCGCGCATGGGTGAGATTCCTTGAAGTTGAGTATTGGCCGTCCGCTCTACCGAAAGT
TACGGGCACCATTCAACCCGGTCCAGCACGGCGGCCGGGTAACCGACTTGCTGCCCCGAGAATTATGCAG
CATTTTTTTGGTGTATGTGGGCCCCAAATGAAGTGCAGGTCAAACCTTGACAGTGACGACAAATCGTTGG
GCGGGTCCAGGGCGAATTTTGCGACAACATGTCGAGGCTCAGCAGGACCTGCAGGCATGCAAGCTCTAGA
GCGGCCGCTTTAAGAGTGTTGAGGATGTGCTTACTTAAATTTCAAAAGGGCTATTTAGGGATAATATTTG
GTGAAGCATGGCTGGTGGACTGACCATAGGTACCCACTGAATAAACATATCAGCCCAAAGGCAGAGGGTA
TCCCTCCCTGTAATACGTACTAGTATTCGAGGAGCGTGCTAAAGTAGTATCCTCTCTTGATGCTCCTCGT
CTCCCTCCACTGAGTACTCCCTTCCTCTCCTCATTCTCATCTCAGTCCTCTCCTCCTCCCTCGAATAAGA
TAGATCCGCCCTTGTTGCTGATCTCATCTCGCCTCCTATTGGCCTCGCCCCTGCCAACTGACTGCTCTAT
TGGTGACCGTGGACTTTTTGGGTATATATATTTCCTGTCGATTTGTTTCCACTTAAAGTAGCAATGCTTG
GATCTAAAACTTATTACTTCTCCTGCTTCAGATTCTGATCCATTTGTGTTGATTGAACTCAGGGTGGGAT
CGTGGGGCTCTGTATCTATCTAGGATGGATATTCCAAGCAATTTACTCTCTTGAGTGCTGTTGGTCTTCC
TCTGCTCCTCGTCTCCGCTTCCTCTCAGTCTCCTCCATTGCGCTGCCTGGAACAGATCGATCCGCCTTGT
TGCTGATCTCATCCATCCTCCGTGGAGATTTCGGGTGGCAGTTTCCAGTGACTATTCAGAGCACCATACT
AGTGGCCTGGTAAAAATTTCCCTCCCATCTTTCTTGCTATTCTCTTCTTATTAATCTGCTGATTTGCTTG
ATGGTAAGTTCTTACTTATTCTTCCAGATCGAGTGAAGCGACATCCGCCGCCGTCTTGTCCCCTACGACG
CCGCTGTGTTCTGCTCTGTCCTCCTCTGCCGGTGAAGCATCAACGGTGACGGCCATCCGGTGTTGACGCC
GCGGCTGTGTTCTCCTCTGCCGTGAAGTATCAAAGGTGGGTTTGGATGGATATCACAGTTTGGATTGGCA
ACTCTGTTCTATAGCTCGTTGAAATTAAAGCTTCACACAGTTTTGATTGGATTACAGCTCCCCATATTCA
TCTATTTTGCACCATGCATCGAATCCACTGACCTCCACACGCTCACGGATCTGGCCTCTGGTGCCCACAC
GCTCACGGATCCGACAGAGTGCTCCCTTCCTATCATCTCAGTCCTCATCTCCTGGTCGATCCGGCTTCTT
GTTTGGTGAGCTCGTCCAACCTCCGAGCTCGCCCCTGACACCTGTGGAGTGGAGGTATATTTCTTTCCAG
CTGAAGTACGCTTGGATCTAAAAACTTACGTCTCCTGCTTCACTGCTTGCTTGGGAGTCTGATCGATTTG
TGTTGGTTGAATCATTTGGGGTGGCAGTGGAGCAGCTAGCAAGAATCATGGAGTTTCCAATCATTATTCA
GAGCACCACGCATGGAATCCACTGACCTGGTAACTTTGTCTCATCTTTCTTGCTACTGAAATCTTCCACA
TCCCCACCTTCCTTGTTCATCTGCTGATTTCCCAGATTATACTTCCAGATTGAGTGAAGCGCCGTCTTGT
CCCCTCACGGATCTGGCCTCTGGTGCCCAGCCGCCGCTTTCGCTTCGTTGTCCGACGAGGCCACCGCCGC
TGTGTTCTGCTCTGCCGTGAAGCACAAAAAGGTGGGGTCTTCCTCTGCTCTTTCTCCACTGACGGCGATC
CGACCTTGACACCCGTGGCCGTGGCAGTGGGGTCTTCCTCTGCTCTGTTTTTTTACCAGTTATTGGATCT
AAAAAGGGATCTAAAAGTTATTACTTCTCCTGCTTGAGATTCTGACCGATTTGTGTTGATTGAATCCAGG
GTGGGGTCGTGGGGCTCTGTATCTATCTAGTACGGAGTACCACTGTATTCCAAGCAATTTACTCTCTTGA
CTGCTGTTGGACTTCCTCTGTCCCCGCTTCCATTGTGCTGCCTTGAACAGATCCATCCACCTTGTTGCTA
ATCTCATCCAACCTCCGGGTATGTTTCTTGTCGATTTGTTTCCAGTAAAGTAGCAATGCTTGGGTCTAAA
AAGTCATTGCTTCTCCTGCTTGACGAGTCTCATTGATTTGCCCAGTCATTATTCAGAGCACCATGCATCC
AAGGCGCTGACCCGGCTATAAGTTTTTATTACAGGGCCGCCGTGTTGTCCCCATCGAGCAAAGCGTTTAA
TCCACTGACCCGCTTCGTTGTCCGCACAGCGTGACCATCCGACGAAGACGCCGCCGTTGTGTTCTGCTCT
CCTCTGAAGCATCAAAAGGTGGGCTTGGTCCAGATCCCCACATTCATCGATTTGGCTTGCCAACTCAGTT
CCACCAGAGCTTGGATTGTGTTACAGATCCCTAAATTCATCGATTTGCAGGTTTCAGCTGATTGATCAAG
AGAGCTCTCAATGATGGCGGAAGTTCTGGTGAGCGCATCCACAGGCGCAATGGGTTCCCTCCTCCGGAAG
TTGGGAGCTATGTTGACGGATGAATACAAGCTGCTCAAGAACGTCCGTGGGGACATCAAGTTCCTCAAGG
ACGAGCTGGAGGTCATGTGCGCGTTCCTCCTCAAGATGTCAGATGTGGAGGAGCCTGACGAACCAACAAA
GCTGCGTGTGACGGCGGTGCGGGAGATGTCCTATAAGATAGAGGACAACATCGACAAGTTCATGGTCCTC
GTGGAACACGAGTCCTCCTGCTCCGAGGCGGCTCATGGCGTCGCCAAGCTCATGGACAAGTGCAAGAACT
TGCTGCCGGACATCAAGACCCGCCGCAGGATCGCCAAGGAGGTCAAAGACATCAAGAAAGAAATTAAGGA
TGTCAGCGACAGATTTTCAAGGTACCAGATCTTGTTCTCTTTACAGTACTATTAGTACCTACCATCAGAT
TTGTGACCGATTTGTTGCCACTCAAGGTACAAGATTGACGAGTCCTCCTCCTCTATGCCGGCAAAAGGCA
AGGTCGACCCTCGACTTCGTGCAGTCTACAAAGACGCCGCAGAGCTCGTCGGAATTGATGGACCAAAGGA
TGAACTTGTCAAGTGGCTGAATGAGAAAGAGGGCCAATCACTGAAATCTGTCTCTATTGTTGGATATGGA
GGGTTGGGCAAGACCACGCTCGCCAACCAGATCCGGGTCAACCTTGGAGCGACCTTCGACTGCGGGGCTT
TTGTCTCGATTTCACGCAAGCCTGACATGAAGGCGATATTAAGATCTATATTATCACAAATCACCAAGAA
AGACGATGCTTGCTCTAGATTAGATGATATACAACTCATCATCGACAAGATTCGAGAATTCCTCCAAGAC
ACAAGGTATGTATGTGAGATCTGCTACGAAGTAACATTGCTTAATTAGCTCATGCATAATCGGTTGCCTA
GAATTTTGCTAATGAAGATTGCTTTGTGTGATTTACTTTCGTCCTCAACTTGTATGACTGCGCTTAAACT
TTCAAGTCATTGTTTCTTGCAACTTATGTCGATCTGTTCACTAATTAAGATATAGCTAAAATGTGTTTGC
CGATTTCTGTCGCCACACATTTTCTAATTTGATTGCCACAAGTTTGTTAAACTTGCGGCTATGTTCTGTT
TATTAAATAATTGTGACATGGCGTCAGTCAAAACAATAAAGTACATGCAATTCCCTCTCTTTTGTACAAG
ATAAATATCCGCACGCACTACATGACTGCAAATATATCTATCTTCTAAGGACCCAAAGCACTTGCATGTG
CAGACCATTGTTACCGGATATGCAGTACATTAGGTTTGTGATTAGCCACTTTAAGAACATAGGGTTTCTA
GAGGCTATAAACCTACGGTTATCAGTATTATAATCTTGAATGGATATCAAACATCCGTTGAAGAATCTAT
GCCCATAACACAAAAAGAGAAAAGGGAAGAATTAATCATAGTCAGATCGGACCAGCCTGACTAGCGTAAC
ATAATGACAACAGTAGGTTGTTGCGTCTTTCCTGGTTTCGTAGCAATTTGCATGACGAATTGAGGCGCAG
AGCCACCACTCAATATGTGGTCCTACCAATCATGAGGAAATAACTTGTTACCAAAATGACAAAAGAAAAT
AGGTAGTCCCCATCATTGTTTCAATATCTATCCTCTTGCGAACATGCTATTGGCAGTGGCAAAACATTGT
ACCTTGCCACTGGCAACAGCTGCCTTTACTCGGCCTGAGCATTCATATTTTTTTCCTCTTGGTTGTTAAA
TCTTGCTATTTTTCGCTTGCCTTCTATGGCAATCTTTTTTTTTCTTATATTGCCACCAAATTGTATCTAA
GAGCAACTCCAACACGCCGACGCAATTTTTGTCCATTTAGATCGGCCAAGCGGACGGGGTGTCTGGTTTT
GCCTTTGGGTGGTGCGCCTACGCATTAGTCCGCGTGGGCATTTAAAAAACTTAAAAAGCTTAAAATAATT
AAATATAAATAAAAATGCATATTAAAGCCCATCAAAGTCCACATAATTAAACATAATACATTAATATATT
AATAAAAAACAGCCGCCCCAGCCCGCAGCCCTAGGCGTCTTCGTCGGAGGAGTGGGTGAGGTCGAAGAAT
GCCGGCAGCTCAGCCCACGGGAAGGCCTGCTGGTGGGCAGCCAGCACCGCCTGCTCCGCTGTCTGCGGCG
GCGGCGGCCCTACCTGGCACCGCGCACGCCTCCTCCTCGCGCTCCTGCCGCTCCTCCTCCTCATCGCACG
CCCAACGAAGTTTTGGCGCTCCTCCCCCTCGGGTTCCCGCTGCATGCGGACCTGGCCGTCGTACCGCTCC
TCCTCCAGCGTGCGGTCCTTCCACGCCACGAGGTAGGCCGCCTCCTCCTCCATCACGCACAGCCAAATGG
GCGGCTTGCTCATCCGCTTGCAGACGATGCCCTGCCATTGGTAAACGCCGGTGGGCGCGGGTGGTGCTAG
CGCTGGTGCAGGCGGTGACGATGTGGCTGGTGGTCCCGGCAGGTAGACACTATAGTTGGCGGCCGATAGC
TGCAGCGTGTCATCGAGGCCAGACCACTAGGAGTCCTCGCACTAAGACTCCTCGGTGACGTGATGGGCCC
CCTCCTCCAATGCCTTGAGGAACGCCGCCTCCTCCTCAACCTACTATTTGACCACCGGTGGCGGCGGTGG
AGGGCAGGCTTCGAGCTGGACGGCGTCGCGGAGGCGCACATGGTGCTCGATGGTGAACCAGACTTCTCAG
TTAGGGGAGTCTGGCCTCGATGGGTGGAGTCGCGACGCTGCTCTGGCGTCAGGAGAGCACGCCGGGCCCG
AATCTCGTTGGCGCGCGCACGCTCGGACTGTGGCACCGCCGGCACTGGAATGTGGTGGGGGTCGAGGTGC
CAGCCGTGGGGGAAGTTCACGTCCGGCCATGGCAGTGAGACGCGGTACTCCCGGTGGTACTAACTACGCG
TGGTGCACCGGGATGTACTGGTGGTCCCGTGGCGCTGCCGCCCTCCCATCCCGCAGCGCCGACACCAATG
CGAACCCCTTCGCTGCCGGCCTCACCGGCCCTTGCAACGAGCCGGCCTCGTGGTCGTGCTTGCCTTGCCC
TTACCTTTGCCAAAGAAACCCATGACGGCTAGGGTTTTCTGTCACCGGCGAGGGAGCAGATGTGGACTAG
AGTGGGAGGAGAAGTGGATGAGGCCCGCCCCGCCGCACCCTTGCAATTAAAAAGGGCGTGATCCGGACGT
TTCTAGTCACTGCCATGCGGGCCCGAGGTAGGTGGGCGGCATTGACTACGTCTGTGGTGGTAGTTGGCTG
GCAGACACGCCAGCCCGAGGCGCACACCGAGCGGACGCGCAACACGTCCGTCTCGTGTTCGTGTGAACGC
AAATCAGGCACAAATTTGGGCTGGAAATGCGTCTACATGGATGCCGAACGGACGTGATTTGGGTTTGTGT
CCGCACGTTGGGCCGGCGTTTTTGTGCCTTTCGACCCTAATGGACACACACGGACCAAATCCGTTGGCGT
GTTAGAGTTGCTTGTACCTAGTACTACTATGTGTGGAGTTGTTATCTTTGAGTTTCTCCCCCATCTGTAG
CTGTGTATTATTGTGAGATGCTCTCAGGATTTCACTTATTTTAGATAATGACAACTTTCTTGATGCTAGA
CAATTACATCAAGGTGTATTATATCTAGGATGCACACAGATGTGAGATTGTTTCAGGATTTTAGGTTACT
TGGTAGGTGTTACTATAAATATCTAATGAGCTCTAATGTGTATGTTCATGAAACTGTGTTGCAGGTACTT
TATCATAATTGATGATATATGGGAGTTAGGAACATGGGAAACTTTGAAATGTGCATTTGTCAAGAATACA
TTGGGCAGCAGAATAATTATCACAACACGTATAGTTGATGTTGCCAAATCTTGTTCTCCTTCTAGTGAAG
ATCTTGTCTATGAGATGAAACCACTCAGTGAGGCTGACTCGAAGAAATTGTTTTTCAAGAGGATATTTGG
CTGTGAAGAAAGCTGTCCTGATAGCTTGAAAGAAGCTGCCAATGATATTTTGAAAAAATGCCGTGGCCTA
CCTCTGGCCATCAATGCCATTTCTAGCTTGTTGGTCACAACAAGGGAAACAAAAGAAGAGTGGGATCGGG
TGCGACATTCAATACGCTCTTCAAAGGTCAAAAGTGATATAATAGAAACCATGAATTACATATTGTCTCT
TAGTTATTTTGATCTTCCCCACCACCTAAGAAGCTGCTTATTGTACCTGGCTCTGTTTCCTGAAGACCAA
TTGATTGGAAGGAAGCGGTTAGTACGCAGATGGATTTCTGAAGGCTTTATCCATGGAGAAAGTGGACAAG
ATCTCATGGAATTAGGAGAGGAATATTTTCACCAGCTTGTGAACAGAAGTCTAATACAGCCCGGCAACAT
AGGGTATGACGGCAAGGCGGAGTATTGCCGAGTCCATGACACCATCCTTGATTTCCTAATTGACAAATCC
TCTGAAGAGAACATGTGTACTGTCCTGAAGAAACAATGCAAGCCTAATGGCATAGTTCGTCGGCTCTCTC
TAATGGGGAATGAGGATGAAGAAATCATGGAGCAATTGGATCTGTCACACGCTCGGTCAATCAGTGCTTT
TGGGGATATCAAGCTATTGCCTTCGCTTGGGAGGTCAAAATGCTTGCGCGTGCTAGACTTGCAAGGCTGC
TATCAGTTGAAAAATCATCATATCAAGGATATTGAAAGACTCTATCAGCTGAGATACTTGGATATCTCTT
TTACAGGAATCACGGAGCTTCCCAGGCAAATTGGGGAGTTGCTGTATCTAGAGACGCTAGTTAGTACATC
CTATGGATTACGTGAGCTTCCTGAAAGCACAAGTCGGCTACAACGACTGGCACGTTTGTTTGTTGACAGC
GGTTGTAAGCTTCCAGATGGGTTGGGAAACTTGATAAACTTGCAAGAGCTTGACTGCGTTGATGCCTTGC
AGTTGAAGCATGTGGAAGAGCTCGGCAAACTAACAAATCTGAGAAAGCTGAGGATTAAATTGGACACTGA
TGGGATTGAAGGCAACAAATTAGAACAGTCCAAGGAAAAGCTGGTGTCCTCTCTCTGTAAACTGGACGAA
TGCGGCCTCCTTTCCCTGAGTATTTATTATTATCTGAGAGAAAAGGATGGAGAAGAGCCGTTCCTCCCTG
CTTTGGGTTGTATCCAGGAGGTTTTTGTACATGGACAAGATATCAGCCGGATTAGCAGATGGCTCGCGTC
ACTTCCCAACCTACACAGGTTGTTTTTGAACCAACCGAAGATAGAGCAGCAGGATATTGAGATGATTGGA
TTGATACCCAATCTGATGGATTTGACACTGTATTTATGCATAACAGACGACGCTGGGCGGCTCATCATCA
AGCGTGAAGGATTTCAACAGTTGCAGAGGTTTGAGCTTTCCCGTATTCGTATGGGGGATTTAATGTTTGA
ACCGGGGGCTATGCCGAGGCTCAAGGAGCTTATACTCTACGACTTCATCGGAAAGCCCAAATCTGGTGCG
GTCGATTTCGACTTTGGCATCCAACACCTCTCCAGCCTTGCTCGCCTCACTGTCGGCTTATCCTGCGTTG
GCTCGACGGTGGCGGAAGTAGAGGCCGCGGAGGATGCTTTCAAGAGCATGGCCGAGGCGAACCCCAACCG
TCCAATACTGGAGATGACAAGATATAATACGCAGCATATGTTACAAGACGAGCAAATAGGTATGACAGGC
TCAGGTACTATTAACTAGTTTGTACTTTTGTCTTGGTGAGCGGTAGATCAAAAGATGTGCATATGCTTCA
ATCTTTTTTCCGGTAATCTATTTCAGCTACAACGCCGGCCGTCAAGTCCTAGGCTTCTGACGTTGCTTCA
GGTGTGCTCTCAATCTATACATATTTACTCATCATATTATTCTCCACCTTTTTTTCCATCTCTAGAGCTC
AGCTTGTCATTGCATTGTTCAATTGTGCTTCTCTAGCAGCTACGGAAATTCTGAACAGGCAAAGGTAATT
TTACAGAAGTTTCTTTGGCATAAGTATCTGAGAAAAATGCACTTGGCACAATTTACCTTTTCGCAGTAGA
AAAGAGTCAGTGGATCATACCTTCTTAATTGTTCGATTGCTCGTAATACTTGGGGGCACTCTATGATTGC
TGTGTGCTTTTAGTTTTGATATAGTTCCTGTTAGCATGGACAGACTGTGTGATTGGTTCATGAATTTCAG
GGTGGTTCTAATGAGGAAATGATGCTTGCTTCAGAAATAGTTTCCATTTGTACCTAAGCTGTGTAGTTGG
TAAAGTTGCATTTTGGATGTTCTGTTGGTATAGCTTACAGAAGAAAGACTTGCGTTGTGCAGGTACCAGG
GGCGCAGGTTACTGCTAGTGGCGTCTGAGATGTTTCATAAACGTTGGGTGGGCACCGGTCATGCAAAAAA
TTGAAGGATAAAAAGGTTCCGAGAGGTTGTGTGATGTGCTCCTTTTAAATGGCAGTCGCTTGCATAAAGA
GATGTTGCTTGGTTTTTTAGTAAAGCGTTGTAGTAAGTTGCTCTGTTTCGGCTGAGAGCCATCGTTGTTG
CTGTCTGTTACATCGAATGGCTGGCTCATGTCATGTTGATGTTTTTTTTATCTGAACCGGACAAACCTGA
GGGTGTAGTATCATGTTTGTAATGACTGAAATTCTGGGCTCACCCGAGCTCCTTAATTCGTAAACAACTG
CGACTCATTGTTGGATTCCTTACTTCAGAAAATATTTACTTGCTCTGGCTCATACAGCTCTGCATGTTTT
GTAGTGGTTTGTCGCTGTTTAGGTGCTGCTTCAGACTCCTGGTACCTTTGGCCGCTGCTGCTACTGCATG
AGCTTTGTATGGCATTGTTAGTATAGTTTGGTGTCATTGGGTTTTCGCCCCATGGTGAGTGTCCATTGCG
CGCACTCGCAGCGGTTTCCTGGCGATAAGTTGAACTTGATCTTTCTCTTTCCCACCTCCTAAACGTCTAT
TCAGACTTGTGTATATTTGCATTACGGGGATTACCCGAGTTCAAAAATAAATATTATTTACTAGTTCTGC
CAATGTGTTTCCGTTACATACAAATAAAAGGGTGCTTCCAGCTACAAGTATATTTTTGAGAAGGGCCATT
GCAAAACGAAATGAAGCCCAAATTCTACCAACATGTTTCTGTCACATATACATTAAAAAAACGGTGTAAA
TGTCCCGTCAAAAAAGGGTGTATGTAGGAAAAGGAGTTCGACGCCGCCAGCTCCCTCCTAACGCTCAGAT
TGTCTTCGCGGCCGCCACCGCGGCTGAGTGGCTCCTTCAAGCTTGCGGATCCGGGCGGAAATAGGTAAAG
AAGTTGCGGATAAGGTAATTGCCATTGCAGATTATTTGGATTGAGAGTGAATATGAGACTCTAATTGGAT
ACCGAGGGGAATTTATGGAACGTCAGTGGAGCATTTTTGACAAGAAATATTTGCTAGCTGATAGTGACCT
TAGGCGACTTTTGAACGCGCAATAATGGTTTCTGACGTATGTGCTTAGCTCATTAAACTCCAGAAACCCG
CGGCTGAGTGGCTCCTTCAACGTTGCGGTTCTGTCAGTTCCAAACGTAAAACGGCTTGTCCCGCGTCATC
GGCGGGGGTCATAACGTGACTCCCTTAATTCTCCGCTCATGATCAGATTGTCGTTTCCCGCCTTCAGTTT
AAACTATCAGTGTTTGACAGGATATATTGGCGGGTAAACCTAAGAGAAAAGAGCGTTTATTAGAATAATC
GGATATTTAAAAGGGCGTGAAAAGGTTTATCCGTTCGTCCATTTGTATGTGCATGCCAACCACAGGGTTC
CCCTCGGGAGTGCTTGGCATTCCGTGCGATAATGACTTCTGTTCAACCACCCAAACGTCGGAAAGCCTGA
CGACGGAGCAGCATTCCAAAAAGATCCCTTGGCTCGTCTGGGTCGGCTAGAAGGTCGAGTGGGCTGCTGT
GGCTTGATCCCTCAACGCGGTCGCGGACGTAGCGCAGCGCCGAAAAATCCTCGATCGCAAATCCGACGCT
GTCGAAAAGCGTGATCTGCTTGTCGCTCTTTCGGCCGACGTCCTGGCCAGTCATCACGCGCCAAAGTTCC
GTCACAGGATGATCTGGCGCGAGTTGCTGGATCTCGCCTTCAATCCGGGTCTGTGGCGGGAACTCCACGA
AAATATCCGAACGCAGCAAGATCGTCGACCCTTTCCGACGCTCACCGGGCTGGTTGCCCTCGCCGCTGGG
CTGGCGGCCGTCTATGGCCCTGCAAACGCGCCAGAAACGCCGTCGAAGCCGTGTGCGAGACACCGCGGCC
GGCCGCCGGCGTTGTGGATACCTCGCGGAAAACTTGGCCCTCACTGACAGATGAGGGGCGGACGTTGACA
CTTGAGGGGCCGACTCACCCGGCGCGGCGTTGACAGATGAGGGGCAGGCTCGATTTCGGCCGGCGACGTG
GAGCTGGCCAGCCTCGCAAATCGGCGAAAACGCCTGATTTTACGCGAGTTTCCCACAGATGATGTGGACA
AGCCTGGGGATAAGTGCCCTGCGGTATTGACACTTGAGGGGCGCGACTACTGACAGATGAGGGGCGCGAT
CCTTGACACTTGAGGGGCAGAGTGCTGACAGATGAGGGGCGCACCTATTGACATTTGAGGGGCTGTCCAC
AGGCAGAAAATCCAGCATTTGCAAGGGTTTCCGCCCGTTTTTCGGCCACCGCTAACCTGTCTTTTAACCT
GCTTTTAAACCAATATTTATAAACCTTGTTTTTAACCAGGGCTGCGCCCTGTGCGCGTGACCGCGCACGC
CGAAGGGGGGTGCCCCCCCTTCTCGAACCCTCCCGGCCCGCTAACGCGGGCCTCCCATCCCCCCAGGGGC
TGCGCCCCTCGGCCGCGAACGGCCTCACCCCAAAAATGGCAGCCAAGCTCCTAACATTTTATTAGAGAGC
AGGCTAGTTGCTTAGATACATGATCTTCAGGCCGTTATCTGTCAGGGCAAGCGAAAATTGGCCATTTATG
ACGACCAATGCCCCGCAGAAGCTCCCATCTTTGCCGCCATAGACGCCGCGCCCCCCTTTTGGGGTGTAGA
ACATCCTTTTGCCAGATGTGGAAAAGAAGTTCGTTGTCCCATTGTTGGCAATGACGTAGTAGCCGGCGAA
AGTGCGAGACCCATTTGCGCTATATATAAGCCTACGATTTCCGTTGCGACTATTGTCGTAATTGGATGAA
CTATTATCGTAGTTGCTCTCAGAGTTGTCGTAATTTGATGGACTATTGTCGTAATTGCTTATGGAGTTGT
CGTAGTTGCTTGGAGAAATGTCGTAGTTGGATGGGGAGTAGTCATAGGGAAGACGAGCTTCATCCACTAA
AACAATTGGCAGGTCAGCAAGTGCCTGCCCCGATGCCATCGCAAGTACGAGGCTTAGAACCACCTTCAAC
AGATCGCGCATAGTCTTCCCCAGCTCTCTAACGCTTGAGTTAAGCCGCGCCGCGAAGCGGCGTCGGCTTG
AACGAATTGTTAGACATTATTTGCCGACTACCTTGGTGATCTCGCCTTTCACGTAGTGAACAAATTCTTC
CAACTGATCTGCGCGCGAGGCCAAGCGATCTTCTTGTCCAAGATAAGCCTGCCTAGCTTCAAGTATGACG
GGCTGATACTGGGCCGGCAGGCGCTCCATTGCCCAGTCGGCAGCGACATCCTTCGGCGCGATTTTGCCGG
TTACTGCGCTGTACCAAATGCGGGACAACGTAAGCACTACATTTCGCTCATCGCCAGCCCAGTCGGGCGG
CGAGTTCCATAGCGTTAAGGTTTCATTTAGCGCCTCAAATAGATCCTGTTCAGGAACCGGATCAAAGAGT
TCCTCCGCCGCTGGACCTACCAAGGCAACGCTATGTTCTCTTGCTTTTGTCAGCAAGATAGCCAGATCAA
TGTCGATCGTGGCTGGCTCGAAGATACCTGCAAGAATGTCATTGCGCTGCCATTCTCCAAATTGCAGTTC
GCGCTTAGCTGGATAACGCCACGGAATGATGTCGTCGTGCACAACAATGGTGACTTCTACAGCGCGGAGA
ATCTCGCTCTCTCCAGGGGAAGCCGAAGTTTCCAAAAGGTCGTTGATCAAAGCTCGCCGCGTTGTTTCAT
CAAGCCTTACGGTCACCGTAACCAGCAAATCAATATCACTGTGTGGCTTCAGGCCGCCATCCACTGCGGA
GCCGTACAAATGTACGGCCAGCAACGTCGGTTCGAGATGGCGCTCGATGACGCCAACTACCTCTGATAGT
TGAGTCGATACTTCGGCGATCACCGCTTCCCTCATGATGTTTAACTCCTGAATTAAGCCGCGCCGCGAAG
CGGTGTCGGCTTGAATGAATTGTTAGGCGTCATCCTGTGCTCCCGAGAACCAGTACCAGTACATCGCTGT
TTCGTTCGAGACTTGAGGTCTAGTTTTATACGTGAACAGGTCAATGCCGCCGAGAGTAAAGCCACATTTT
GCGTACAAATTGCAGGCAGGTACATTGTTCGTTTGTGTCTCTAATCGTATGCCAAGGAGCTGTCTGCTTA
GTGCCCACTTTTTCGCAAATTCGATGAGACTGTGCGCGACTCCTTTGCCTCGGTGCGTGTGCGACACAAC
AATGTGTTCGATAGAGGCTAGATCGTTCCATGTTGAGTTGAGTTCAATCTTCCCGACAAGCTCTTGGTCG
ATGAATGCGCCATAGCAAGCAGAGTCTTCATCAGAGTCATCATCCGAGATGTAATCCTTCCGGTAGGGGC
TCACACTTCTGGTAGATAGTTCAAAGCCTTGGTCGGATAGGTGCACATCGAACACTTCACGAACAATGAA
ATGGTTCTCAGCATCCAATGTTTCCGCCACCTGCTCAGGGATCACCGAAATCTTCATATGACGCCTAACG
CCTGGCACAGCGGATCGCAAACCTGGCGCGGCTTTTGGCACAAAAGGCGTGACAGGTTTGCGAATCCGTT
GCTGCCACTTGTTTAATAGACTGGATGGAGGCGGATAAAGTTGCAGGACCACTTCTGCGCTCGGCCCTTC
CGGCTGGCTGGTTTATTGCTGATAAATCTGGAGCCGGTGAGCGTGGGTCTCGCGGTATCATTGCAGCACT
GGGGCCAGATGGTAAGCCCTCCCGTATCGTAGTTATCTACACGACGGGGAGTCAGGCAACTATGGATGAA
CGAAATAGACAGATCGCTGAGATAGGTGCCTCACTGATTAAGCATTGGTAACTGTCAGACCAAGTTTACT
CATATATACTTTAGATTGATTTAAAACTTCATTTTTAATTTAAAAGGATCTAGGTGAAGATCCTTTTTGA
TAATCTCATGACCAAAATCCCTTAACGTGAGTTTTCGTTCCACTGAGCGTCAGACCCCGTAGAAAAGATC
AAAGGATCTTCTTGATATCCTTTTTTTCTGCGCGTAATCTGCTGCTTGCAAACAAAAAAACCACCGCTAC
CAGCGGTGGTTTGTTTGCCGGATCAAGAGCTACCAACTCTTTTTCCGAAGGTAACTGGCTTCAGCAGAGC
GCAGATACCAAATACTGTCCTTCTAGTGTAGCCGTAGTTAGGCCACCACTTCAAGAACTCTGTAGCACCG
CCTACATACCTCGCTCTGCTAATCCTGTTACCAGTGGCTGCTGCCAGTGGCGATAAGTCGTGTCTTACCG
GGTTGGACTCAAGACGATAGTTACCGGATAAGGCGCAGCGGTCGGGCTGAACGGGGGGTTCGTGCACACA
GCCCAGCTTGGAGCGAACGACCTACACCGAACTGAGATACCTACAGCGTGAGCTATGAGAAAGCGCCACG
CTTCCCGAAGGGAGAAAGGCGGACAGGTATCCGGTAAGCGGCAGGGTCGGAACAGGAGAGCGCACGAGGG
AGCTTCCAGGGGGAAACGCCTGGTATCTTTATAGTCCTGTCGGGTTTCGCCACCTCTGACTTGAGCGTCG
ATTTTTGTGATGCTCGTCAGGGGGGCGGAGCCTATGGAAAAACGCCAGCAACGCGGCCTTTTTACGGTTC
CTGGCCTTTTGCTGGCCTTTTGCTCACATGTTCTTTCCTGCGTTATCCCCTGATTCTGTGGATAACCGTA
TTACCGCCTTTGAGTGAGCTGATACCGCTCGCCGCAGCCGAACGACCGAGCGCAGCGAGTCAGTGAGCGA
GGAAGCGGAAGAGCGCCTGATGCGGTATTTTCTCCTTACGCATCTGTGCGGTATTTCACACCGCATATGA
AGATCGGCGGCAATAGCTTCTTAGCGCCATCCCGGCTGAGAAAGCCCAGTAAGGAAACAACTGTAGGTTC
GAGTCGCGAGATCCCCCGGAACCAAAGGAAGTAGGTTAAACCCGCTCCGATCAGGCCGAGCCACGCCAGG
CCGAGAACATTGGTTCCTGTAGGCATCGGGATTGGCGGATCAAACACTAAAGCTACTGGAACGAGCAGAA
GTCCTCCGGCCGCCAGTTGCCAGGCGGTAAAGGTGAGCAGAGGCACGGGAGGTTGCCACTTGCGGGTCAG
CACGGTTCCGAACGCCATGGAAACCGCCCCCGCCAGGCCCGCTGCGACGCCGACAGGATCTAGCGCTGCG
TTTGGTGTCAACACCAACAGCGCCACGCCCGCAGTTCCGCAAATAGCCCCCAGGACCGCCATCAATCGTA
TCGGGCTACCTAGCAGAGCGGCAGAGATGAACACGACCATCAGCGGCTGCACAGCGCCTACCGTCGCCGC
GACCCCGCCCGGCAGGCGGTAGACCGAAATAAACAACAAGCTCCAGAATAGCGAAATATTAAGTGCGCCG
AGGATGAAGATGCGCATCCACCAGATTCCCGTTGGAATCTGTCGGACGATCATCACGAGCAATAAACCCG
CCGGCAACGCCCGCAGCAGCATACCGGCGACCCCTCGGCCTCGCTGTTCGGGCTCCACGAAAACGCCGGA
CAGATGCGCCTTGTGAGCGTCCTTGGGGCCGTCCTCCTGTTTGAAGACCGACAGCCCAATGATCTCGCCG
TCGATGTAGGCGCCGAATGCCACGGCATCTCGCAACCGTTCAGCGAACGCCTCCATGGGCTTTTTCTCCT
CGTGCTCGTAAACGGACCCGAACATCTCTGGAGCTTTCTTCAGGGCCGACAATCGGATCTCGCGGAAATC
CTGCACGTCGGCCGCTCCAAGCCGTCGAATCTGAGCCTTAATCACAATTGTCAATTTTAATCCTCTGTTT
ATCGGCAGTTCGTAGAGCGCGCCGTGCGTCCCGAGCGATACTGAGCGAAGCAAGTGCGTCGAGCAGTGCC
CGCTTGTTCCTGAAATGCCAGTAAAGCGCTGGCTGCTGAACCCCCAGCCGGAACTGACCCCACAAGGCCC
TAGCGTTTGCAATGCACCAGGTCATCATTGACCCAGGCGTGTTCCACCAGGCCGCTGCCTCGCAACTCTT
CGCAGGCTTCGCCGACCTGCTCGCGCCACTTCTTCACGCGGGTGGAATCCGATCCGCACATGAGGCGGAA
GGTTTCCAGCTTGAGCGGGTACGGCTCCCGGTGCGAGCTGAAATAGTCGAACATCCGTCGGGCCGTCGGC
GACAGCTTGCGGTACTTCTCCCATATGAATTTCGTGTAGTGGTCGCCAGCAAACAGCACGACGATTTCCT
CGTCGATCAGGACCTGGCAACGGGACGTTTTCTTGCCACGGTCCAGGACGCGGAAGCGGTGCAGCAGCGA
CACCGATTCCAGGTGCCCAACGCGGTCGGACGTGAAGCCCATCGCCGTCGCCTGTAGGCGCGACAGGCAT
TCCTCGGCCTTCGTGTAATACCGGCCATTGATCGACCAGCCCAGGTCCTGGCAAAGCTCGTAGAACGTGA
AGGTGATCGGCTCGCCGATAGGGGTGCGCTTCGCGTACTCCAACACCTGCTGCCACACCAGTTCGTCATC
GTCGGCCCGCAGCTCGACGCCGGTGTAGGTGATCTTCACGTCCTTGTTGACGTGGAAAATGACCTTGTTT
TGCAGCGCCTCGCGCGGGATTTTCTTGTTGCGCGTGGTGAACAGGGCAGAGCGGGCCGTGTCGTTTGGCA
TCGCTCGCATCGTGTCCGGCCACGGCGCAATATCGAACAAGGAAAGCTGCATTTCCTTGATCTGCTGCTT
CGTGTGTTTCAGCAACGCGGCCTGCTTGGCCTCGCTGACCTGTTTTGCCAGGTCCTCGCCGGCGGTTTTT
CGCTTCTTGGTCGTCATAGTTCCTCGCGTGTCGATGGTCATCGACTTCGCCAAACCTGCCGCCTCCTGTT
CGAGACGACGCGAACGCTCCACGGCGGCCGATGGCGCGGGCAGGGCAGGGGGAGCCAGTTGCACGCTGTC
GCGCTCGATCTTGGCCGTAGCTTGCTGGACCATCGAGCCGACGGACTGGAAGGTTTCGCGGGGCGCACGC
ATGACGGTGCGGCTTGCGATGGTTTCGGCATCCTCGGCGGAAAACCCCGCGTCGATCAGTTCTTGCCTGT
ATGCCTTCCGGTCAAACGTCCGATTCATTCACCCTCCTTGCGGGATTGCCCCGACTCACGCCGGGGCAAT
GTGCCCTTATTCCTGATTTGACCCGCCTGGTGCCTTGGTGTCCAGATAATCCACCTTATCGGCAATGAAG
TCGGTCCCGTAGACCGTCTGGCCGTCCTTCTCGTACTTGGTATTCCGAATCTTGCCCTGCACGAATACCA
GCTCCGCGAAGTCGCTCTTCTTGATGGAGCGCATGGGGACGTGCTTGGCAATCACGCGCACCCCCCGGCC
GTTTTAGCGGCTAAAAAAGTCATGGCTCTGCCCTCGGGCGGACCACGCCCATCATGACCTTGCCAAGCTC
GTCCTGCTTCTCTTCGATCTTCGCCAGCAGGGCGAGGATCGTGGCATCACCGAACCGCGCCGTGCGCGGG
TCGTCGGTGAGCCAGAGTTTCAGCAGGCCGCCCAGGCGGCCCAGGTCGCCATTGATGCGGGCCAGCTCGC
GGACGTGCTCATAGTCCACGACGCCCGTGATTTTGTAGCCCTGGCCGACGGCCAGCAGGTAGGCCGACAG
GCTCATGCCGGCCGCCGCCGCCTTTTCCTCAATCGCTCTTCGTTCGTCTGGAAGGCAGTACACCTTGATA
GGTGGGCTGCCCTTCCTGGTTGGGTAATGACTCCAACTTATTGATAGTGTTTTATGTTCAGATAATGCCC
GATGACTTTGTCATGCAGCTCCACCGATTTTGAGAACGACAGCGACTTCCGTCCCAGCCGTGCCAGGTGC
TGCCTCAGATTCAGGTTATGCCGCTCAATTCGCTGCGTATATCGCTTGCTGATTACGTGCAGCTTTCCCT
TCAGGCGGGATTCATACAGCGGCCAGCCATCCGTCATCCATATCACCACGTCAAAGGGTGACAGCAGGCT
CATAAGACGCCCCAGCGTCGCCATAGTGCGTTCACCGAATACGTGCGCAACAACCGTCTTCCGGAGACTG
TCATACGCGTAAAACAGCCAGCGCTGGCGCGATTTAGCCCCGACATAGCCCCACTGTTCGTCCATTTCCG
CGCAGACGATGACGTCACTGCCCGGCTGTATGCGCGAGGTTACCGACTGCGGCCTGAGTTTTTTAAGTGA
CGTAAAATCGTGTTGAGGCCAACGCCCATAATGCGGGCTGTTGCCCGGCATCCAACGCCATTCATGGCCA
TATCAATGATTTTCTGGTGCGTACCGGGTTGAGAAGCGGTGTAAGTGAACTGCAGTTGCCATGTTTTACG
GCAGTGAGAGCAGAGATAGCGCTGATGTCCGGCGGTGCTTTTGCCGTTACGCACCACCCCGTCAGTAGCT
GAACAGGAGGGACAGCTGATAGAAACAGAAGCCACTGGAGCACCTCAAAAACACCATCATACACTAAATC
AGTAAGTTGGCAGCATCACCCCTGGTTGGCTTGGTTTCATCAGCCATCCGCTTGCCCTCATCTGTTACGC
CGGCGGTAGCCGGCCAGCCTCGCAGAGCAGGATTCCCGTTGAGCACCGCCAGGTGCGAATAAGGGACAGT
GAAGAAGGAACACCCGCTCGCGGGTGGGCCTACTTCACCTATCCTGCCCGGCTGACGCCGTTGGATACAC
CAAGGAAAGTCTACACGAACCCTTTGGCAAAATCCTGTATATCGTGCGAAAAAGGATGGATATACCGAAA
AAATCGCTATAATGACCCCGAAGCAGGGTTATGCAGCGGAAAAGATCC
Features (pLannotate 1.2.2; 25 found; start..end, strand, type, name):
    416..440     +  misc_feature   LB T-DNA repeat: left border repeat from nopaline C58 T-DNA
    495..1298    +  CDS            IBMP_CAMVB (fragment): Experimental evidence at protein level: Swiss-Prot protein existence level 1. Enhances the ribosomal termination-reinitiation event leading to the translation of major open reading frames on the polycistronic viral RNAs. From Cauliflower mosaic virus (strain Bari 1) (CaMV).
   1482..1827    +  promoter       CaMV 35S promoter: strong constitutive promoter from cauliflower mosaic virus
   1857..1912    +  misc_feature   TMV Ω: translational enhancer from the tobacco mosaic virus 5'-leader sequence (Gallie et al., 1988)
   1914..2462    +  CDS            bar: PAT_STRHY - Experimental evidence at protein level: Swiss-Prot protein existence level 1. Inactivates phosphinothricin (PPT) by transfer of an acetyl group from acetyl CoA. Can also acetylate demethylphosphinothricin but not PTT or glutamate. This enzyme is an effector of phosphinothricin tripeptide (PTT or bialaphos) resistance. From Streptomyces hygroscopicus. Introduced by genetic manipulation and expressed in glufosinate-tolerant maize by Dekalb Genetics.
   2488..3195    +  terminator     OCS terminator: octopine synthase terminator
   3196..3215    +  misc_feature   MCS (fragment): pUC18/19 multiple cloning site
   7835..7852    +  promoter       chicken β-actin promoter (fragment): contains a 21-bp deletion relative to the standard chicken β-actin promoter
  12968..12990   -  promoter       NOS promoter (fragment): nopaline synthase promoter
  12996..13045   -  CDS            KanR (fragment): fusion between an N-terminal peptide of nopaline synthase and Tn5 aminoglycoside phosphotransferase; nos-nptII; confers resistance to kanamycin
  13046..13229   -  promoter       NOS promoter: nopaline synthase promoter NOS promoter
  13385..13409   +  misc_feature   RB T-DNA repeat: right border repeat from nopaline C58 T-DNA
  13556..13918   -  CDS            ocd (fragment): OCD_AGRFC - Experimental evidence at protein level: Swiss-Prot protein existence level 1. Catalyzes the conversion of L-ornithine into L-proline with release of ammonia. Is involved in the utilization of nopaline, a catabolic pathway that proceeds through L-arginine and L-ornithine to L-proline. Nopaline is a predominant opine in plant cells transformed with Ti plasmid pTiC58. From Agrobacterium fabrum (strain C58 / ATCC 33970) (Agrobacterium tumefaciens (strain C58)).
  13910..14524   +  rep_origin     oriV: origin of replication for the bacterial F plasmid
  15210..15995   -  CDS            aadA: S3AD_SHIFL - Experimental evidence at protein level: Swiss-Prot protein existence level 1. Mediates bacterial resistance to the antibiotics streptomycin and spectinomycin. From Shigella flexneri.
  16056..16577   -  CDS            sat-1: STA_ECOLX - Protein inferred from homology: Swiss-Prot protein existence level 3. Involved in resistance to streptothricin, a broad-spectrum antibiotic produced by streptomycetes (PubMed:1850404). Detoxifies streptothricin via acetylation of the beta amino group of the first beta-lysyl moiety of streptothricin (By similarity). From Escherichia coli.
  16673..16920   +  CDS            bla(M) (fragment): β-lactamase lacking the signal sequence; bla(M); allows cytosolic expression of β-lactamase
  17092..17680   +  rep_origin     ori: high-copy-number ColE1/pMB1/pBR322/pUC origin of replication
  17866..17919   -  misc_feature   bom (fragment): basis of mobility region from pBR322
  18901..19020   -  CDS            tetR (fragment): TETR1_ECOLX - Experimental evidence at protein level: Swiss-Prot protein existence level 1. TetR is the repressor of the tetracycline resistance element; its N-terminal region forms a helix-turn-helix structure and binds DNA. Binding of tetracycline to TetR reduces the repressor affinity for the tetracycline resistance gene (tetA) promoter operator sites. From Escherichia coli.
  19040..20188   -  CDS            trfA: trans-acting replication protein that binds to and activates oriV
  20460..20813   -  CDS            traJ: oriT-recognizing protein; traJ
  20813..21580   -  mobile_element IS1: prokaryotic transposable element IS1
  21581..21607   -  CDS            traJ (fragment): oriT-recognizing protein; traJ
  21640..21749   -  oriT           oriT: incP origin of transfer
