[The description below was written by a language model from this plasmid's Addgene catalogue record and pLannotate feature annotations shown in this document.]
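Description:
pBW_0007 is a plant binary vector of about 21.9 kb, built on the pVecBARII backbone for Agrobacterium-mediated transformation. Its payload is the PI573523 allele of the wheat stem rust resistance gene Sr22. The roughly 9.7 kb insert, listed as synthetic, places the Sr22 allele under the Sr33 promoter and Sr33 terminator and was cloned as a NotI fragment with both sites retained. The automated annotation does not label the Sr22 cassette itself. It presumably lies in the large unannotated stretch of the T-DNA between the multiple cloning site remnant and the right-border side, where the single short "chicken β-actin promoter" hit is almost certainly a spurious match.

The T-DNA is bounded by nopaline-type left and right border repeats. Next to the left border is the plant selection cassette: a CaMV 35S promoter with the TMV Ω translational enhancer driving bar (phosphinothricin acetyltransferase), followed by the octopine synthase terminator. This confers Basta/glufosinate tolerance on transformed plants. Near the right border are a NOS promoter and a short nptII fragment, which appear to be remnants of an earlier kanamycin marker.

Outside the T-DNA, the backbone carries the broad-host-range oriV and trfA replication functions, which support maintenance in Agrobacterium (the annotation's "F plasmid" label for oriV does not fit this pairing). A ColE1/pUC-type origin supports propagation in E. coli, and an incP oriT with traJ allows conjugal mobilisation, although the annotation shows traJ interrupted by an IS1 element. Bacterial selection is by aadA (spectinomycin/streptomycin), and a streptothricin acetyltransferase gene is also annotated. According to the record, the construct was used for functional analysis of Sr22 allelic variation, testing whether this allele confers stem rust resistance in transgenic plants.
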