Addgene plasmid #102839: pBW_0007
Purpose: Binary vector containing Sr22 PI573523 allele driven by Sr33 promoter, Sr33 terminator
Depositing lab: Brande Wulff. Depositing organization: John Innes Centre. Publication: Extensive Genetic Variation at the Sr22 Wheat Stem Rust Resistance Gene Locus in the Grasses Revealed Through Evolutionary Genomics and Functional Analyses. Md Hatta MA, Ghosh S, Athiyannan N, Richardson T, Steuernagel B, Yu G, Rouse MN, Ayliffe M, Lagudah ES, Radhakrishnan GV, Periyannan SK, Wulff BBH. Mol Plant Microbe Interact. 2020 Nov;33(11):1286-1298. doi: 10.1094/MPMI-01-20-0018-R. Epub 2020 Oct 1. PubMed 32779520.
Backbone
  Vector backbone: pVecBARII
  Vector type: Plant Expression
  Selectable markers: Basta
Growth in bacteria
  Bacterial resistance: Spectinomycin, 50 μg/mL
  Growth temperature: 37°C
  Growth strain: DH5alpha
  Copy number: Unknown
Gene/Insert
  Gene/Insert name: Sr22 PI573523
  Species: Synthetic
  Insert size (bp): 9729
  Entrez Gene: NEWENTRY
  Promoter: Sr33 promoter
  Cloning method: Restriction Enzyme; 5′ cloning site NotI (not destroyed); 3′ cloning site NotI (not destroyed)
  Sequencing primers: 5′ CTTGAGTGCTGTTGGTCTTCC; 3′ TGCTTCAGGTGTGCTCTCAA
Terms and licenses: Academic/Nonprofit Terms; Industry Terms: Not Available to Industry
How to cite: pBW_0007 was a gift from Brande Wulff (Addgene plasmid # 102839 ; http://n2t.net/addgene:102839 ; RRID:Addgene_102839)
